>Addgene plasmid #158609 | pCDF-pntAB | addgene full sequence | sequence record 311787 | Addgene NGS Result
CCAGGCATCAAATAAAACGAAAGGCTCAGTCGAAAGACTGGGCCTTTCGTTTTATCTGTTGTTTGTCGGT
GAACGCTCTCTACTAGAGTCACACTGGCTCACCTTCGGGTGGGCCTTTCTGCGTTTATACACAGCTAACA
CCACGTCGTCCCTATCTGCTGCCCTAGGTCTATGAGTGGTTGCTGGATAACTCTTTCTGACACCTTACTA
TCTTACAAATGTAACAAAAAAGTTATTTTTCTGTAATTCGAGCATGTCATGTTACCCCGCGAGCATAAAA
CGCGTATATTCAGGGAGACCACAACGGTTTCCCTCTACAAATAATTTTGTTTAACTTTGGAAAAAGGAGA
TATACCATGCGAATTGGCATACCAAGAGAACGGTTAACCAATGAAACCCGTGTTGCAGCAACGCCAAAAA
CAGTGGAACAGCTGCTGAAACTGGGTTTTACCGTCGCGGTAGAGAGCGGCGCGGGTCAACTGGCAAGTTT
TGACGATAAAGCGTTTGTGCAAGCGGGCGCTGAAATTGTAGAAGGGAATAGCGTCTGGCAGTCAGAGATC
ATTCTGAAGGTCAATGCGCCGTTAGATGATGAAATTGCGTTACTGAATCCTGGGACAACGCTGGTGAGTT
TTATCTGGCCTGCGCAGAATCCGGAATTAATGCAAAAACTTGCGGAACGTAACGTGACCGTGATGGCGAT
GGACTCTGTGCCGCGTATCTCACGCGCACAATCGCTGGACGCACTAAGCTCGATGGCGAACATCGCCGGT
TATCGCGCCATTGTTGAAGCGGCACATGAATTTGGGCGCTTCTTTACCGGGCAAATTACTGCGGCCGGGA
AAGTGCCACCGGCAAAAGTGATGGTGATTGGTGCGGGTGTTGCAGGTCTGGCCGCCATTGGCGCAGCAAA
CAGTCTCGGCGCGATTGTGCGTGCATTCGACACCCGCCCGGAAGTGAAAGAACAAGTTCAAAGTATGGGC
GCGGAATTCCTCGAGCTGGATTTTAAAGAGGAAGCTGGCAGCGGCGATGGCTATGCCAAAGTGATGTCGG
ACGCGTTCATCAAAGCGGAAATGGAACTCTTTGCCGCCCAGGCAAAAGAGGTCGATATCATTGTCACCAC
CGCGCTTATTCCAGGCAAACCAGCGCCGAAGCTAATTACCCGTGAAATGGTTGACTCCATGAAGGCGGGC
AGTGTGATTGTCGACCTGGCAGCCCAAAACGGCGGCAACTGTGAATACACCGTGCCGGGTGAAATCTTCA
CTACGGAAAATGGTGTCAAAGTGATTGGTTATACCGATCTTCCGGGCCGTCTGCCGACGCAATCCTCACA
GCTTTACGGCACAAACCTCGTTAATCTGCTGAAACTGTTGTGCAAAGAGAAAGACGGCAATATCACTGTT
GATTTTGATGATGTGGTGATTCGCGGCGTGACCGTGATCCGTGCGGGCGAAATTACCTGGCCGGCACCGC
CGATTCAGGTATCAGCTCAGCCGCAGGCGGCACAAAAAGCGGCACCGGAAGTGAAAACTGAGGAAAAATG
TACCTGCTCACCGTGGCGTAAA
[324 nt withheld, positions 1563-1886]
TAAGGGGTAACAT
[1386 nt withheld, positions 1900-3285]
TAAGACGAATTCTCTAGATATCGCTCAATACTGACCATTTAAATCATACCTGACCTAATGCAGCTGGCAC
GACAGGTTTCCCGACTGGAAAGCGGGCAGTGAGCGCAACGCAATTAATGTAAGTTAGCTCACTCATTAGG
CACCGGGATCTCGACCGATGCCCTTGAGAGCCTTCAACCCAGTCAGCTCCTTCCGGTGGGCGCGGGGCAT
GACTAACATGAGAATTACAACTTATATCGTATGGGGCTGACTTCAGGTGCTACATTTGAAGAGATAAATT
GCACTGAAATCTAGAGCGGTTCAGTAGAAAAGATCAAAGGATCTTCTTGAGATCCTTTTTTTCTGCGCGT
AATCTTTTGCCCTGTAAACGAAAAAACCACCTGGGGAGGTGGTTTGATCGAACGTTAAGTCAGTTGGGGA
ACTGCTTAACCGTGGTAACTGGCTTTCGCAGAGCACAGCAACCAAATCTGTCCTTCCAGTGTAGCCGGAC
TTTGGCGCACACTTCAAGAGCAACCGCGTGTTTAGCTAAACAAATCCTCTGCGAACTCCCAGTTACCAAT
GGCTGCTGCCAGTGGCGTTTTACCGTGCTTTTCCGGGTTGGACTCAAGTGAACAGTTACCGGATAAGGCG
CAGCAGTCGGGCTGAACGGGGAGTTCTTGCTTACAGCCCAGCTTGGAGCGAACGACCTACACCGAGCCGA
GATACCAGTGTGTGAGCTATGAGAAAGCGCCACACTTCCCGTAAGGGAGAAAGGCGGAACAGGTATCCGG
TAAACGGCAGGGTCGGAACAGGAGAGCGCAAGAGGGAGCGACCCGCCGGAAACGGTGGGGATCTTTAAGT
CCTGTCGGGTTTCGCCCGTACTGTCAGATTCATGGTTGAGCCTCACGGCTCCCACAGATGCACCGGAAAA
GCGTCTGTTTATGTGAACTCTGGCAGGAGGGCGGAGCCTATGGAAAAACGCCACCGGCGCGGCCCTGCTG
TTTTGCCTCACATGTTAGTCCCCTGCTTATCCACGGAATCTGTGGGTAACTTTGTATGTGTCCGCAGCGC
CCGCCGCAGTCTCACGCCCGGAGCGTAGCGACCGAGTGAGCTAGCTATTTGTTTATTTTTCTAAATACAT
TCAAATATGTATCCGCTCATGAGACAATAACCCTGATAAATGCTTCAATAATATTGAAAAAGGAAGAGTA
TGAGGGAAGCGGTGATCGCCGAAGTATCGACTCAACTATCAGAGGTAGTTGGCGTCATCGAGCGCCATCT
CGAACCGACGTTGCTGGCCGTACATTTGTACGGCTCCGCAGTGGATGGCGGCCTGAAGCCACACAGTGAT
ATTGATTTGCTGGTTACGGTGACCGTAAGGCTTGATGAAACAACGCGGCGAGCTTTGATCAACGACCTTT
TGGAAACTTCGGCTTCCCCTGGAGAGAGCGAGATTCTCCGCGCTGTAGAAGTCACCATTGTTGTGCACGA
CGACATCATTCCGTGGCGTTATCCAGCTAAGCGCGAACTGCAATTTGGAGAATGGCAGCGCAATGACATT
CTTGCAGGTATCTTCGAGCCAGCCACGATCGACATTGATCTGGCTATCTTGCTGACAAAAGCAAGAGAAC
ATAGCGTTGCCTTGGTAGGTCCAGCGGCGGAGGAACTCTTTGATCCGGTTCCTGAACAGGATCTATTTGA
GGCGCTAAATGAAACCTTAACGCTATGGAACTCGCCGCCCGACTGGGCTGGCGATGAGCGAAATGTAGTG
CTTACGTTGTCCCGCATTTGGTACAGCGCAGTAACCGGCAAAATCGCGCCGAAGGATGTCGCTGCCGACT
GGGCAATGGAGCGCCTGCCGGCCCAGTATCAGCCCGTCATACTTGAAGCTAGACAGGCTTATCTTGGACA
AGAAGAAGATCGCTTGGCCTCGCGCACAGATCAGTTGGAAGAATTTGTCCACTACGTGAAAGGCGAGATC
ACCAAGGTAGTCGGCAAATAATGTCTAACAATTCGTTCAAGCCGAGGGGCCGCAAGATCCGGCCACGATG
ACCAGTCCAGTTACGCTGGAGTCTGAGGCTCGTCCTGAATGATATCAAGCTTGAATTCGTT
Features (pLannotate 1.2.2; 10 found; start..end, strand, type, name):
      9..80      +  terminator     rrnB T1 terminator: transcription terminator T1 from the E. coli rrnB gene
     96..123     +  terminator     T7Te terminator: phage T7 early transcription terminator
    357..1886    +  CDS            pntA (sequence partly withheld): PNTA_ECOLI - Experimental evidence at protein level: Swiss-Prot protein existence level 1. The transhydrogenation between NADH and NADP is coupled to respiration and ATP hydrolysis and functions as a proton pump across the membrane. From Escherichia coli (strain K12).
   1900..3285    +  CDS            pntB (sequence withheld): PNTB_ECOLI - Experimental evidence at protein level: Swiss-Prot protein existence level 1. The transhydrogenation between NADH and NADP is coupled to respiration and ATP hydrolysis and functions as a proton pump across the membrane. From Escherichia coli (strain K12).
   3341..3387    +  CDS            lacI (fragment): lac repressor; lacI; The lac repressor binds to the lac operator to inhibit transcription in E. coli. This inhibition can be relieved by adding lactose or isopropyl-β-D-thiogalactopyranoside (IPTG).
   3400..3421    +  protein_bind   CAP binding site: CAP binding activates transcription in the presence of cAMP. E. coli catabolite activator protein
   3436..3500    +  CDS            TcR (fragment): tetracycline efflux protein; tet; confers resistance to tetracycline
   3597..4335    +  rep_origin     CloDF13 ori: Plasmids containing the CloDF13 (CDF) origin of replication can be propagated in E. coli cells that contain additional plasmids with compatible origins.
   4383..4474    +  promoter       AmpR promoter: bla
   4475..5266    +  CDS            SmR: aminoglycoside adenylyltransferase (Murphy, 1985); aadA; confers resistance to spectinomycin and streptomycin
