[The description below was written by a language model from this plasmid's Addgene catalogue record and pLannotate feature annotations shown in this document.]
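Description:
pCDF-pntAB is a bacterial expression plasmid built on a pCDF backbone for use in E. coli. It replicates from the CloDF13 (CDF) origin, which is compatible with other common origins and so allows the plasmid to be maintained alongside additional plasmids in the same cell. Selection is by spectinomycin, through an aadA aminoglycoside adenylyltransferase gene (SmR, also conferring streptomycin resistance) driven by the bla (AmpR) promoter. The catalogue lists the plasmid as high copy and gives a total size of 5,287 bp, whereas the sequenced record underlying the feature table is 5,376 nt, a small discrepancy the record does not explain.

The payload is the pntAB operon, with pntA and pntB annotated as adjacent coding sequences matching the E. coli K-12 proteins, although the catalogue lists the insert species as synthetic. Together they encode the membrane-bound, proton-translocating pyridine nucleotide transhydrogenase, which couples hydride transfer between NADH and NADP to proton movement across the membrane. According to the catalogue, expression is driven by an insulated version of the E. coli ugpB promoter. This promoter is not annotated in the feature table but presumably lies in the unannotated stretch between the upstream terminators and pntA. The rrnB T1 and T7Te terminators upstream are consistent with this insulation, blocking read-through transcription into the cassette. Short lacI and TcR fragments and a CAP binding site downstream of pntB appear to be non-functional remnants.

The stated purpose is low-phosphate induction of pntAB, so that transhydrogenase expression switches on when phosphate is depleted. The associated work concerns improving NADPH flux and xylitol biosynthesis in engineered E. coli.
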