Addgene plasmid #158609: pCDF-pntAB
Purpose: Low phosphate induction of pntAB
Depositing lab: Michael Lynch. Depositing organization: Duke University. Publication: Dynamic control over feedback regulatory mechanisms improves NADPH flux and xylitol biosynthesis in engineered E. coli. Li S, Ye Z, Moreb EA, Hennigan JN, Castellanos DB, Yang T, Lynch MD. Metab Eng. 2021 Jan 15. pii: S1096-7176(21)00013-6. doi: 10.1016/j.ymben.2021.01.005. PubMed 33460820.
Backbone
  Vector backbone: pCDF
  Backbone size w/o insert (bp): 2060
  Total vector size (bp): 5287
  Vector type: Bacterial Expression
Growth in bacteria
  Bacterial resistance: Spectinomycin, 50 μg/mL
  Growth temperature: 37°C
  Growth strain: DH5alpha
  Copy number: High Copy
Gene/Insert
  Gene/Insert name: pntAB(membrane bound proton translocating pyridine nucleotide transhydrogenase)
  Species: Synthetic
  Promoter: Insulated ugpBp from E. coli
  Cloning method: Gibson Cloning
  Sequencing primers: 5′ CAGTCCAGTTACGCTGGAGTC; 3′ GGTCAGGTATGATTTAAATGGTCAGT
Terms and licenses: Academic/Nonprofit Terms; Industry Terms: Not Available to Industry
Depositor comments: Read the preprint at bioRxiv: https://doi.org/10.1101/2020.07.27.222588
How to cite: pCDF-pntAB was a gift from Michael Lynch (Addgene plasmid # 158609 ; http://n2t.net/addgene:158609 ; RRID:Addgene_158609)
